LOCUS       Exported 5920 bp ds-DNA circular SYN 12-MAY-2021
DEFINITION  synthetic circular DNA
ACCESSION   .
VERSION     .
KEYWORDS    pCMV5-Smad7-HA
SOURCE      synthetic DNA construct
  ORGANISM  synthetic DNA construct
REFERENCE   1 (bases 1 to 5920)
  AUTHORS   Hayashi H, Abdollah S, Qiu Y, Cai J, Xu YY, Grinnell BW, Richardson
            MA, Topper JN, Gimbrone MA, Wrana JL, Falb D
  TITLE     The MAD-related protein Smad7 associates with the TGFbeta receptor
            and functions as an antagonist of TGFbeta signaling.
  JOURNAL   Cell. 1997 Jun 27. 89(7):1165-73.
  PUBMED    9215638
REFERENCE   2 (bases 1 to 5920)
  AUTHORS   .
  TITLE     Direct Submission
  JOURNAL   Exported May 12, 2021 from SnapGene Server 1.1.58
            http://www.snapgene.com
FEATURES             Location/Qualifiers
     source          1..5920
                     /organism="synthetic DNA construct"
                     /mol_type="other DNA"
     primer_bind     75..97
                     /label=M13/pUC Forward
                     /note="In lacZ gene"
     primer_bind     89..106
                     /label=M13 Forward
                     /note="In lacZ gene. Also called M13-F20 or M13 (-21)
                     Forward"
     primer_bind     90..106
                     /label=M13 fwd
                     /note="common sequencing primer, one of multiple similar
                     variants"
     enhancer        267..646
                     /label=CMV enhancer
                     /note="human cytomegalovirus immediate early enhancer"
     promoter        647..850
                     /label=CMV promoter
                     /note="human cytomegalovirus (CMV) immediate early
                     promoter"
     primer_bind     801..821
                     /label=CMV-F
                     /note="Human CMV immediate early promoter, forward primer"
     CDS             2161..2187
                     /codon_start=1
                     /product="HA (human influenza hemagglutinin) epitope tag"
                     /label=HA
                     /translation="YPYDVPDYA"
     polyA_signal    2210..2832
                     /label=hGH poly(A) signal
                     /note="human growth hormone polyadenylation signal"
     primer_bind     complement(2409..2428)
                     /label=hGH-PA-R
                     /note="Human growth hormone terminator, reverse primer"
     primer_bind     complement(2856..2876)
                     /label=pBABE 3'
                     /note="SV40 enhancer, reverse primer for pBABE vectors"
     promoter        2861..3190
                     /label=SV40 promoter
                     /note="SV40 enhancer and early promoter"
     rep_origin      3041..3176
                     /label=SV40 ori
                     /note="SV40 origin of replication"
     primer_bind     3103..3122
                     /label=SV40pro-F
                     /note="SV40 promoter/origin, forward primer"
     primer_bind     complement(3228..3247)
                     /label=T7
                     /note="T7 promoter, forward primer"
     promoter        complement(3229..3247)
                     /label=T7 promoter
                     /note="promoter for bacteriophage T7 RNA polymerase"
     primer_bind     complement(3261..3277)
                     /label=M13 rev
                     /note="common sequencing primer, one of multiple similar
                     variants"
     primer_bind     complement(3261..3277)
                     /label=M13 Reverse
                     /note="In lacZ gene. Also called M13-rev"
     primer_bind     complement(3274..3296)
                     /label=M13/pUC Reverse
                     /note="In lacZ gene"
     protein_bind    3285..3301
                     /label=lac operator
                     /bound_moiety="lac repressor encoded by lacI"
                     /note="The lac repressor binds to the lac operator to
                     inhibit transcription in E. coli. This inhibition can be
                     relieved by adding lactose or
                     isopropyl-beta-D-thiogalactopyranoside (IPTG)."
     promoter        complement(3309..3339)
                     /label=lac promoter
                     /note="promoter for the E. coli lac operon"
     protein_bind    3354..3375
                     /label=CAP binding site
                     /bound_moiety="E. coli catabolite activator protein"
                     /note="CAP binding activates transcription in the presence
                     of cAMP."
     primer_bind     complement(3492..3509)
                     /label=L4440
                     /note="L4440 vector, forward primer"
     rep_origin      complement(3663..4251)
                     /direction=LEFT
                     /label=ori
                     /note="high-copy-number ColE1/pMB1/pBR322/pUC origin of
                     replication"
     primer_bind     complement(3743..3762)
                     /label=pBR322ori-F
                     /note="pBR322 origin, forward primer"
     CDS             complement(4422..5282)
                     /codon_start=1
                     /gene="bla"
                     /product="beta-lactamase"
                     /label=AmpR
                     /note="confers resistance to ampicillin, carbenicillin, and
                     related antibiotics"
                     /translation="MSIQHFRVALIPFFAAFCLPVFAHPETLVKVKDAEDQLGARVGYI
                     ELDLNSGKILESFRPEERFPMMSTFKVLLCGAVLSRIDAGQEQLGRRIHYSQNDLVEYS
                     PVTEKHLTDGMTVRELCSAAITMSDNTAANLLLTTIGGPKELTAFLHNMGDHVTRLDRW
                     EPELNEAIPNDERDTTMPVAMATTLRKLLTGELLTLASRQQLIDWMEADKVAGPLLRSA
                     LPAGWFIADKSGAGERGSRGIIAALGPDGKPSRIVVIYTTGSQATMDERNRQIAEIGAS
                     LIKHW"
     primer_bind     5045..5064
                     /label=Amp-R
                     /note="Ampicillin resistance gene, reverse primer"
     promoter        complement(5283..5387)
                     /gene="bla"
                     /label=AmpR promoter
     rep_origin      5414..5869
                     /direction=RIGHT
                     /label=f1 ori
                     /note="f1 bacteriophage origin of replication; arrow
                     indicates direction of (+) strand synthesis"
     primer_bind     complement(5501..5520)
                     /label=F1ori-R
                     /note="F1 origin, reverse primer"
     primer_bind     5711..5732
                     /label=F1ori-F
                     /note="F1 origin, forward primer"
ORIGIN
        1 ctcttcgcta ttacgccagc tggcgaaagg gggatgtgct gcaaggcgat taagttgggt
       61 aacgccaggg ttttcccagt cacgacgttg taaaacgacg gccagtgcca agctgatcta
      121 tacattgaat caatattggc aattagccat attagtcatt ggttatatag cataaatcaa
      181 tattggctat tggccattgc atacgttgta tctatatcat aatatgtaca tttatattgg
      241 ctcatgtcca atatgaccgc catgttgaca ttgattattg actagttatt aatagtaatc
      301 aattacgggg tcattagttc atagcccata tatggagttc cgcgttacat aacttacggt
      361 aaatggcccg cctggctgac cgcccaacga cccccgccca ttgacgtcaa taatgacgta
      421 tgttcccata gtaacgccaa tagggacttt ccattgacgt caatgggtgg agtatttacg
      481 gtaaactgcc cacttggcag tacatcaagt gtatcatatg ccaagtccgc cccctattga
      541 cgtcaatgac ggtaaatggc ccgcctggca ttatgcccag tacatgacct tacgggactt
      601 tcctacttgg cagtacatct acgtattagt catcgctatt accatggtga tgcggttttg
      661 gcagtacacc aatgggcgtg gatagcggtt tgactcacgg ggatttccaa gtctccaccc
      721 cattgacgtc aatgggagtt tgttttggca ccaaaatcaa cgggactttc caaaatgtcg
      781 taataacccc gccccgttga cgcaaatggg cggtaggcgt gtacggtggg aggtctatat
      841 aagcagagct cgtttagtga accgtcagaa ttcgctgctg ctatgttcag gaccaaacga
      901 tctgcgctcg tccggcgtct ctggaggagc cgtgcgcccg gcggcgagga cgaggaggag
      961 ggcgcagggg gaggtggagg aggaggcgag ctgcggggag aaggggcgac ggacagccga
     1021 gcgcatgggg ccggtggcgg cggcccgggc agggctggat gctgcctggg caaggcggtg
     1081 cgaggtgcca aaggtcacca ccatccccac ccgccagccg cgggcgccgg cgcggccggg
     1141 ggcgccgagg cggatctgaa ggcgctcacg cactcggtgc tcaagaaact gaaggagcgg
     1201 cagctggagc tgctgctcca ggccgtggag tcccgcggcg ggacgcgcac cgcgtgcctc
     1261 ctgctgcccg gccgcctgga ctgcaggctg ggcccggggg cgcccgccgg cgcgcagcct
     1321 gcgcagccgc cctcgtccta ctcgctcccc ctcctgctgt gcaaagtgtt caggtggccg
     1381 gatctcaggc attcctcgga agtcaagagg ctgtgttgct gtgaatctta cgggaagatc
     1441 aaccccgagc tggtgtgctg caacccccat caccttagcc gactctgcga actagagtct
     1501 cccccccctc cttactccag atacccgatg gattttctca aaccaactgc agactgtcca
     1561 gatgctgtgc cttcctccgc tgaaacaggg ggaacgaatt atctggcccc tggggggctt
     1621 tcagattccc aacttcttct ggagcctggg gatcggtcac actggtgcgt ggtggcatac
     1681 tgggaggaga agacgagagt ggggaggctc tactgtgtcc aggagccctc tctggatatc
     1741 ttctatgatc tacctcaggg gaatggcttt tgcctcggac agctcaattc ggacaacaag
     1801 agtcagctgg tgcagaaggt gcggagcaaa atcggctgcg gcatccagct gacgcgggag
     1861 gtggatggtg tgtgggtgta caaccgcagc agttacccca tcttcatcaa gtccgccaca
     1921 ctggacaacc cggactccag gacgctgttg gtacacaagg tgttccccgg tttctccatc
     1981 aaggctttcg actacgagaa ggcgtacagc ctgcagcggc ccaatgacca cgagtttatg
     2041 cagcagccgt ggacgggctt taccgtgcag atcagctttg tgaagggctg gggccagtgc
     2101 tacacccgcc agttcatcag cagctgcccg tgctggctag aggtcatctt caacagccgg
     2161 tatccgtatg atgttcctga ttatgctagc ctctaatcta gaggatcccg ggtggcatcc
     2221 ctgtgacccc tccccagtgc ctctcctggc cctggaagtt gccactccag tgcccaccag
     2281 ccttgtccta ataaaattaa gttgcatcat tttgtctgac taggtgtcct tctataatat
     2341 tatggggtgg aggggggtgg tatggagcaa ggggcaagtt gggaagacaa cctgtagggc
     2401 ctgcggggtc tattgggaac caagctggag tgcagtggca caatcttggc tcactgcaat
     2461 ctccgcctcc tgggttcaag cgattctcct gcctcagcct cccgagttgt tgggattcca
     2521 ggcatgcatg accaggctca gctaattttt gtttttttgg tagagacggg gtttcaccat
     2581 attggccagg ctggtctcca actcctaatc tcaggtgatc tacccacctt ggcctcccaa
     2641 attgctggga ttacaggcgt gaaccactgc tcccttccct gtccttctga ttttaaaata
     2701 actataccag caggaggacg tccagacaca gcataggcta cctggccatg cccaaccggt
     2761 gggacatttg agttgcttgc ttggcactgt cctctcatgc gttgggtcca ctcagtagat
     2821 gcctgttgaa ttgggtacgc ggccagcttg gctgtggaat gtgtgtcagt tagggtgtgg
     2881 aaagtcccca ggctccccag caggcagaag tatgcaaagc atgcatctca attagtcagc
     2941 aaccaggtgt ggaaagtccc caggctcccc agcaggcaga agtatgcaaa gcatgcatct
     3001 caattagtca gcaaccatag tcccgcccct aactccgccc atcccgcccc taactccgcc
     3061 cagttccgcc cattctccgc cccatggctg actaattttt tttatttatg cagaggccga
     3121 ggccgcctcg gcctctgagc tattccagaa gtagtgagga ggcttttttg gaggcctagg
     3181 cttttgcaaa aagctcctcg aggaactgaa aaaccagaaa gttaattccc tatagtgagt
     3241 cgtattaaat tcgtaatcat gtcatagctg tttcctgtgt gaaattgtta tccgctcaca
     3301 attccacaca acatacgagc cggaagcata aagtgtaaag cctggggtgc ctaatgagtg
     3361 agctaactca cattaattgc gttgcgctca ctgcccgctt tccagtcggg aaacctgtcg
     3421 tgccagctgc attaatgaat cggccaacgc gcggggagag gcggtttgcg tattgggcgc
     3481 tcttccgctt cctcgctcac tgactcgctg cgctcggtcg ttcggctgcg gcgagcggta
     3541 tcagctcact caaaggcggt aatacggtta tccacagaat caggggataa cgcaggaaag
     3601 aacatgtgag caaaaggcca gcaaaaggcc aggaaccgta aaaaggccgc gttgctggcg
     3661 tttttccata ggctccgccc ccctgacgag catcacaaaa atcgacgctc aagtcagagg
     3721 tggcgaaacc cgacaggact ataaagatac caggcgtttc cccctggaag ctccctcgtg
     3781 cgctctcctg ttccgaccct gccgcttacc ggatacctgt ccgcctttct cccttcggga
     3841 agcgtggcgc tttctcatag ctcacgctgt aggtatctca gttcggtgta ggtcgttcgc
     3901 tccaagctgg gctgtgtgca cgaacccccc gttcagcccg accgctgcgc cttatccggt
     3961 aactatcgtc ttgagtccaa cccggtaaga cacgacttat cgccactggc agcagccact
     4021 ggtaacagga ttagcagagc gaggtatgta ggcggtgcta cagagttctt gaagtggtgg
     4081 cctaactacg gctacactag aagaacagta tttggtatct gcgctctgct gaagccagtt
     4141 accttcggaa aaagagttgg tagctcttga tccggcaaac aaaccaccgc tggtagcggt
     4201 ggtttttttg tttgcaagca gcagattacg cgcagaaaaa aaggatctca agaagatcct
     4261 ttgatctttt ctacggggtc tgacgctcag tggaacgaaa actcacgtta agggattttg
     4321 gtcatgagat tatcaaaaag gatcttcacc tagatccttt taaattaaaa atgaagtttt
     4381 aaatcaatct aaagtatata tgagtaaact tggtctgaca gttaccaatg cttaatcagt
     4441 gaggcaccta tctcagcgat ctgtctattt cgttcatcca tagttgcctg actccccgtc
     4501 gtgtagataa ctacgatacg ggagggctta ccatctggcc ccagtgctgc aatgataccg
     4561 cgagacccac gctcaccggc tccagattta tcagcaataa accagccagc cggaagggcc
     4621 gagcgcagaa gtggtcctgc aactttatcc gcctccatcc agtctattaa ttgttgccgg
     4681 gaagctagag taagtagttc gccagttaat agtttgcgca acgttgttgc cattgctaca
     4741 ggcatcgtgg tgtcacgctc gtcgtttggt atggcttcat tcagctccgg ttcccaacga
     4801 tcaaggcgag ttacatgatc ccccatgttg tgcaaaaaag cggttagctc cttcggtcct
     4861 ccgatcgttg tcagaagtaa gttggccgca gtgttatcac tcatggttat ggcagcactg
     4921 cataattctc ttactgtcat gccatccgta agatgctttt ctgtgactgg tgagtactca
     4981 accaagtcat tctgagaata gtgtatgcgg cgaccgagtt gctcttgccc ggcgtcaata
     5041 cgggataata ccgcgccaca tagcagaact ttaaaagtgc tcatcattgg aaaacgttct
     5101 tcggggcgaa aactctcaag gatcttaccg ctgttgagat ccagttcgat gtaacccact
     5161 cgtgcaccca actgatcttc agcatctttt actttcacca gcgtttctgg gtgagcaaaa
     5221 acaggaaggc aaaatgccgc aaaaaaggga ataagggcga cacggaaatg ttgaatactc
     5281 atactcttcc tttttcaata ttattgaagc atttatcagg gttattgtct catgagcgga
     5341 tacatatttg aatgtattta gaaaaataaa caaatagggg ttccgcgcac atttccccga
     5401 aaagtgccac ctgnnnnnnn nnnnnnnnnn nnnnnnnnnn nnnnnnnnnn nnnnnnnnnn
     5461 nnnnnnnnnn nnnnnnnnnn nnnnnnnnnn nnnnnnnnnn nnnnnnnnnn nnnnnnnnnn
     5521 nnnnnnnnnn nnnnnnncnn nnnnnnnnnn nnnnnnnnnn nnnnnnnnnn nnnnnnnnnn
     5581 nnnnnnnnnn nnnnnnnnnn nnnnnnnnnn nnnnnnnnnn nnnnnnnnna nnnnnnnnnn
     5641 nnnnnnnnnn nnnnnnnnnn nnnnnnnnnn nnnnnnnnnc ctttgacgtt ggagtccacg
     5701 ttctttaata gtggactctt gttccaaact ggaacaacac tcaaccctat ctcggtctat
     5761 tcttttgatt tataagggat tttgccgatt tcggcctatt ggttaaaaaa tgagctgatt
     5821 taacaaaaat ttaacgcgaa ttttaacaaa atattaacgc ttacaatttc cattcgccat
     5881 tcaggctgcg caactgttgg gaagggcgat cggtgcgggc
//
