[The description below was written by a language model from this plasmid's Addgene catalogue record and the feature table of its GenBank file.]
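Description:
pCMV5-Smad7-HA is a mammalian expression plasmid built on the pCMV5 backbone (about 4.7 kb) that carries the human SMAD7 coding sequence, roughly 1.3 kb, cloned between EcoRI and XbaI sites that both remain intact. The full construct is 5,920 bp. It is maintained in E. coli through a high-copy ColE1/pUC-type origin and selected with ampicillin via the beta-lactamase gene. An f1 phage origin is also present, which allows single-stranded DNA production. Remnants of the lacZ region (lac promoter, operator, CAP site, M13 primer sites) and a T7 promoter lie in the backbone outside the expression cassette.

Expression is driven by the human cytomegalovirus immediate-early enhancer and promoter, giving strong constitutive transcription in transfected mammalian cells, and transcripts are terminated by the human growth hormone polyadenylation signal. An HA epitope tag is fused to the C terminus of Smad7, immediately upstream of the poly(A) region, so the protein can be detected or immunoprecipitated with anti-HA antibodies. The feature table annotates the HA tag but not the SMAD7 open reading frame itself, which by position occupies the unannotated stretch between the CMV promoter and the tag. Downstream of the cassette sits an SV40 enhancer/early promoter segment containing the SV40 origin, which permits episomal amplification in cells expressing large T antigen, such as COS cells. No mammalian selection marker is annotated, so the plasmid is suited to transient transfection. According to the associated publication, Smad7 associates with the TGF-beta receptor and antagonises TGF-beta signalling, so the construct is suited to overexpression studies of this inhibitory Smad and its receptor interactions.
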