Addgene plasmid #11733: pCMV5-Smad7-HA
Depositing lab: Jeff Wrana. Depositing organization: Sinai Health System. Publication: The MAD-related protein Smad7 associates with the TGFbeta receptor and functions as an antagonist of TGFbeta signaling. Hayashi H, Abdollah S, Qiu Y, Cai J, Xu YY, Grinnell BW, Richardson MA, Topper JN, Gimbrone MA, Wrana JL, Falb D. Cell. 1997 Jun 27. 89(7):1165-73. 10.1016/S0092-8674(00)80303-7 PubMed 9215638.
Backbone
  Vector backbone: pCMV5
  Backbone size w/o insert (bp): 4700
  Vector type: Mammalian Expression
Growth in bacteria
  Bacterial resistance: Ampicillin, 100 μg/mL
  Growth temperature: 37°C
  Growth strain: DH5alpha
  Copy number: High Copy
Gene/Insert
  Gene/Insert name: SMAD7
  Species: H. sapiens (human)
  Insert size (bp): 1300
  GenBank ID: NM_005904
  Entrez Gene: SMAD7 (a.k.a. CRCS3, MADH7, MADH8)
  Tag / fusion protein: HA (C terminal on insert)
  Cloning method: Restriction Enzyme; 5′ cloning site EcoRI (not destroyed); 3′ cloning site XbaI (not destroyed)
  Sequencing primers: 5′ CMV-F; 3′ hGH-pA-R
Terms and licenses: Academic/Nonprofit Terms; Industry Terms
How to cite: pCMV5-Smad7-HA was a gift from Jeff Wrana (Addgene plasmid # 11733 ; http://n2t.net/addgene:11733 ; RRID:Addgene_11733)
