>Addgene plasmid #11733 | pCMV5-Smad7-HA | addgene partial sequence | sequence record 18428 | CMV-F 5'-CGCAAATGGGCGGTAGGCGTG-3'
TGACCGTCAGAATTCGCTGCTGCTATGTTCAGGACCAAACGATCTGCGCTCGTCCGGCGTCTCTGGAGGA
GCCGTGCGCCCGGCGGCGAGGACGAGGAGGAGGGCGCAGGGGGAGGTGGAGGAGGAGGCGAGCTGCGGGG
AGAAGGGGCGACGGACAGCCGAGCGCATGGGGCCGGTGGCGGCGGCCCGGGCAGGGCTGGATGCTGCCTG
GGCAAGGCGGTGCGAGGTGCCAAAGGTCACCACCATCCCCACCCGCCAGCCGCGGGCGCCGGCGCGGCCG
GGGGCGCCGAGGCGGATCTGAAGGCGCTCACGCACTCGGTGCTCAAGAAACTGAAGGAGCGGCAGCTGGA
GCTGCTGCTCCAGGCCGTGGAGTCCCGCGGCGGGACGCGCACCGCGTGCCTCCTGCTGCCCGGCCGCCTG
GACTGCAGGCTGGGCCCGGGGGCGCCCGCCGGCGCGCAGCCTGCGCAGCCGCCCTCGTCCTACTCGCTCC
CCCTCCTGCTGTGCAAAGTGTTCAGGTGGCCGGATCTCAGGCATTCCTCGGAAGTCAAGAGGCTGTGTTG
CTGTGAATCTTACGGGAAGATCAACCCCGAGCTGGTGTGCTGCAAC
