>Addgene plasmid #11733 | pCMV5-Smad7-HA | addgene partial sequence | sequence record 39287 | hGH-pA-R 5'-CCAGCTTGGTTCCCAATAGA-3'
TCCACTTGCCCCTTGCTCCATACCACCCCCCTCCACCCCATAATATTATAGAAGGACACCTAGTCAGACA
AAATGATGCAACTTAATTTTATTAGGACAAGGCTGGTGGGCACTGGAGTGGCAACTTCCAGGGCCAGGAG
AGGCACTGGGGAGGGGTCACAGGGATGCCACCCGGGATCCTCTAGATTAGAGGCTAGCATAATCAGGAAC
ATCATACGGATACCGGCTGTTGAAGATGACCTCTAGCCAGCACGGGCAGCTGCTGATGAACTGGCGGGTG
TAGCACTGGCCCCAGCCCTTCACAAAGCTGATCTGCACGGTAAAGCCCGTCCACGGCTGCTGCATAAACT
CGTGGTCATTGGGCCGCTGCAGGCTGTACGCCTTCTCGTAGTCGAAAGCCTTGATGGAGAAACCGGGGAA
CACCTTGTGTACCAACAGCGTCCTGGAGTCCGGGTTGTCCAGTGTGGCGGACTTGATGAAGATGGGGTAA
CTGCTGCGGTTGTACACCCACACACCATCCACCTCCCGCGTCAGCTGGATGCCGCAGCCGATTTTGCTCC
GCACCTTCTGCACCAGCTGACTCTTGTTGTCCGAATTGAGCTGTCCGAGGCAAAAGCCATTCCCCTGAGG
TAGATCATAGAAGATATCCAGAGAGGGCTCCTGGACACAGTAGAGCCTCCCCACTCTCGTCTTCTCCTCC
CAGTATGCCACCACGCACCAGTGTGACCGATCCCCAGGCTCCAGAAGAAGTTGGGAATCTGAAAGCCCCC
CAGGGGCCAGATAATTCGTTCCCCCTGTTTCAGCGGAGGAAGCACAGCATCTGGACAGTCTGCAGT
